Addgene plasmid #26414: pdestDD03
Depositing lab: Marc Vidal. Depositing organization: Dana-Farber Cancer Institute. Publication: A first version of the Caenorhabditis elegans Promoterome. Dupuy D, Li QR, Deplancke B, Boxem M, Hao T, Lamesch P, Sequerra R, Bosak S, Doucette-Stamm L, Hope IA, Hill DE, Walhout AJ, Vidal M.. Genome Res. 2004 Oct;14(10B):2169-75. 10.1101/gr.2497604 PubMed 15489340.
Backbone
  Vector backbone: pDP#MM016b
  Backbone size w/o insert (bp): 8623
  Vector type: Bacterial Expression, Worm Expression
Growth in bacteria
  Bacterial resistance: Chloramphenicol and Ampicillin, 25 & 100 μg/mL
  Growth temperature: 37°C
  Growth strain: ccdB Survival
  Growth instructions: ccdB resistant bacteria Ex: DB3.1 E. coli
  Copy number: High Copy
Gene/Insert
  Gene/Insert name: attR4-ccdB-attR2 cassette
  Insert size (bp): 3479
  Cloning method: Restriction Enzyme
  Sequencing primers: 5′ unknown
Terms and licenses: Academic/Nonprofit Terms; Industry Terms: Not Available to Industry
Depositor comments: A HindIII-KpnI fragment containing the attR4-ccdB-attR2 cassette from pDEST-6 (Invitrogen) was cloned into the unc-119 rescue vector pDP#MM016b. The unc-119 rescuing fragment present in these vectors can be used as a marker to select transgenic worms.
How to cite: pdestDD03 was a gift from Marc Vidal (Addgene plasmid # 26414 ; http://n2t.net/addgene:26414 ; RRID:Addgene_26414)
