[The description below was written by a language model from this plasmid's Addgene catalogue record and pLannotate feature annotations shown in this document.]
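Description:
pdestDD03 is a Gateway destination vector for making Caenorhabditis elegans transgenes. It was built by inserting a HindIII–KpnI fragment carrying the attR4-ccdB-attR2 cassette from pDEST-6 into the unc-119 rescue plasmid pDP#MM016b. The backbone is pBluescript-like: the annotation shows a high-copy ColE1/pUC origin, an f1 origin, ampicillin resistance (bla with its own promoter), remnants of lacZα and the lac promoter/operator region, and T7 and T3 promoters flanking the cloned DNA. The unc-119 coding sequence appears as several separate fragments on the reverse strand, as expected for a genomic rescuing fragment whose exons are interrupted by introns. According to the depositor, this fragment serves as a marker to select transgenic worms, which relies on rescue of the unc-119 mutant phenotype.

The Gateway cassette contains a cat promoter driving chloramphenicol acetyltransferase, a partial ccdA, and the full ccdB toxin gene, bounded by two att recombination sites. The automated annotation labels these sites attR1 (overlapping an attB4 core match) and attR3, whereas the depositor describes them as attR4 and attR2; the depositor's designation matches the attB4 core hit on the left side, and the labels probably reflect close similarity among attR variants. In an LR reaction the cassette is replaced by the incoming DNA, and loss of ccdB provides counter-selection in standard E. coli. The empty vector therefore needs a ccdB-tolerant strain and is maintained with both chloramphenicol and ampicillin. No reporter gene or worm promoter is annotated, so those elements would have to come from the entry clones. The associated publication concerns the C. elegans Promoterome, suggesting use in promoter-based constructs. The sequence record is 10,496 nt, shorter than the sum of the listed backbone and insert sizes.
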