Features (pLannotate 1.2.2; 23 found; start..end, strand, type, name):
     30..458     -  rep_origin     f1 ori (sequence partly withheld): f1 bacteriophage origin of replication; arrow indicates direction of (+) strand synthesis
    463..620     -  CDS            lacZα (fragment): LacZα fragment of β-galactosidase; lacZ fragment
    623..641     +  promoter       T7 promoter: promoter for bacteriophage T7 RNA polymerase
    650..679     +  misc_feature   MCS (fragment): pBluescript multiple cloning site
   1911..2012    -  CDS            unc-119 (fragment): UN119_CAEEL - Experimental evidence at protein level: Swiss-Prot protein existence level 1. Myristoyl-binding protein that acts as a cargo adapter: specifically binds the myristoyl moiety of a subset of N-terminally myristoylated proteins and is required for their localization. Plays a key role in ciliary membrane localization of proteins. Required for the establishment or function of the nervous system. From Caenorhabditis elegans.
   2503..2883    -  CDS            unc-119 (fragment): UN119_CAEEL - Experimental evidence at protein level: Swiss-Prot protein existence level 1. Myristoyl-binding protein that acts as a cargo adapter: specifically binds the myristoyl moiety of a subset of N-terminally myristoylated proteins and is required for their localization. Plays a key role in ciliary membrane localization of proteins. Required for the establishment or function of the nervous system. From Caenorhabditis elegans.
   2888..3079    -  CDS            unc-119 (fragment): UN119_CAEEL - Experimental evidence at protein level: Swiss-Prot protein existence level 1. Myristoyl-binding protein that acts as a cargo adapter: specifically binds the myristoyl moiety of a subset of N-terminally myristoylated proteins and is required for their localization. Plays a key role in ciliary membrane localization of proteins. Required for the establishment or function of the nervous system. From Caenorhabditis elegans.
   4133..4192    -  CDS            unc-119 (fragment): UN119_CAEEL - Experimental evidence at protein level: Swiss-Prot protein existence level 1. Myristoyl-binding protein that acts as a cargo adapter: specifically binds the myristoyl moiety of a subset of N-terminally myristoylated proteins and is required for their localization. Plays a key role in ciliary membrane localization of proteins. Required for the establishment or function of the nervous system. From Caenorhabditis elegans.
   6420..6440    +  protein_bind   attB4: mutant version of attB; core recombination site for the Gateway® BP reaction BP Clonase™
   6424..6543    +  protein_bind   attR1: mutant version of attR; recombination site for the Gateway® LR reaction LR Clonase™
   6690..6792    +  promoter       cat promoter: promoter of the E. coli cat gene encoding chloramphenicol acetyltransferase
   6793..7452    +  CDS            CmR: chloramphenicol acetyltransferase; cat; confers resistance to chloramphenicol
   7631..7789    +  CDS            ccdA (fragment): CCDA_ECO57 - Also known as H, letA. Experimental evidence at protein level: Swiss-Prot protein existence level 1. Antitoxin component of a type II toxin-antitoxin (TA) system which inhibits the post-segregational killing (PSK) of plasmid-free cells, also referred to as a plasmid addiction system. Binds to and blocks the activity of CcdB; will also remove bound CcdB protein from the CcdB-GyrA complex by forming a CcdA-CcdB complex, a process termed rejuvenation. Functions as a transcriptional corepressor for the ccdAB operon, repression also requires CcdB (By similarity). From Escherichia coli
   7794..8096    +  CDS            ccdB: CCDB_ECOLI - Also known as G, letB, letD. Experimental evidence at protein level: Swiss-Prot protein existence level 1. Toxic component of a type II toxin-antitoxin (TA) system, functioning in plasmid maintainence. Responsible for the post- segregational killing (PSK) of plasmid-free cells, also referred to as a plasmid addiction system. Half-life of over 2 hours. Cell killing by CcdB is accompanied by filamentation, defects in chromosome and plasmid segregation, defects in cell division, formation of anucleate cells, decreased DNA synthesis and plasmid loss. Interferes with the activity of DN
   8140..8263    -  protein_bind   attR3: mutant version of attR; recombination site for the Gateway® LR reaction LR Clonase™
   8308..8326    -  promoter       T3 promoter: promoter for bacteriophage T3 RNA polymerase
   8371..8387    -  protein_bind   lac operator: The lac repressor binds to the lac operator to inhibit transcription in E. coli. This inhibition can be relieved by adding lactose or isopropyl-β-D-thiogalactopyranoside (IPTG). lac repressor encoded by lacI
   8395..8425    -  promoter       lac promoter: promoter for the E. coli lac operon
   8440..8461    -  protein_bind   CAP binding site: CAP binding activates transcription in the presence of cAMP. E. coli catabolite activator protein
   8474..8566    -  CDS            lacI (fragment): lac repressor; lacI; The lac repressor binds to the lac operator to inhibit transcription in E. coli. This inhibition can be relieved by adding lactose or isopropyl-β-D-thiogalactopyranoside (IPTG).
   8749..9337    -  rep_origin     ori: high-copy-number ColE1/pMB1/pBR322/pUC origin of replication
   9508..10368   -  CDS            AmpR: β-lactamase; bla; confers resistance to ampicillin, carbenicillin, and related antibiotics
  10369..10473   -  promoter       AmpR promoter: bla
>Addgene plasmid #26414 | pdestDD03 | depositor full sequence | sequence record 12461 | Author sequence
CTAAATTGTAAGCGTTAATATTTTGTTAAAATTCGCGTTAAATTTTTGTTAAATCAGCTCATTTTTTAAC
CAATAGGCCGAAATCGGCAAAATCCCTTATAAATCAAAAGAATAGACCGAGATAGGGT
[37 nt withheld, positions 129-165]
AAAGAACGTGGACTCCAACGTCAAAGG
[49 nt withheld, positions 193-241]
T
[91 nt withheld, positions 243-333]
G
[124 nt withheld, positions 335-458]
CCCATTCGCCATTCAGGCTGCGCAACTGTTGGGAAGGGCGATCGGTGCGGGCCTCTTCGCTATTACGCCA
GCTGGCGAAAGGGGGATGTGCTGCAAGGCGATTAAGTTGGGTAACGCCAGGGTTTTCCCAGTCACGACGT
TGTAAAACGACGGCCAGTGAATTGTAATACGACTCACTATAGGGCGAATTGGAGCTCCACCGCGGTGGCG
GCCGCTCTAGAGAATTTTAACAATACTTCAAATTTGTTAAGCCGAACATAACAAAAAATGAATAAAAAAC
GGAAAGTGATTGACCCGTATTTGAAGAAGAAGACAAATGAGTGGGGGCGACAATGGGGGAAAAAGAGACG
ATGAAAGTGAAGTGGAATTAAATGTCGGAAAATTTTGTGGAAAAAGAATAATGAAATATACATATAATAT
CAGTATCTTCAGCTTTTCCTCCTGCTTCACAATCTCGGCGGCAGATTTATGTAAATGATATCTCCATTCA
AATGGTATTCAAAGAAGAAGAAGAAGAAGGCAATTGCTGATAATGAGATAAAAGGAGGCTTCTCCTACTG
ATAACAATTGGTCGGGAATTCATGATTAGTGGAAGAAAAGGGTGGTGTTTTGGATGAAGAAGATGTTGGG
AATGCCAATGATCGGATTTTTGATGCAAGCAGTTATCTTTTGCAACATGATTAGTCATTTAAATCAGGGT
TGGCGACAAACAATTTTTTTCCGGCAAATCGGCAAATCCGTTAGTTGCCGGAATTGGTAACTTCCGGCAA
ATCGACAAATGGTCGGAATTGGAATGTTCGGCAAATCGGCAAATCGGCAATTTGTCGGAATTGAAATTTC
CGACAAAGCGGCAAATCGGCAGTTTTTCGGAATTGACATTTTTGGCAAATCGGCAAATCGGTTAGATGCC
GGAACTGAAAACTTCCGGCAAAGCGGCAAATCGCTGACTTTCCAATTTGATTTTGTTGAGAAGTTTTATC
TAAAGTTAAATTTCTAGCTAATCGGCAAGTCCGTTAATTGCCGGAATTGGAAATTTCCGGCAAATCGGCA
AAGCGGCACATTGTCGGAATTGAAATTTCTAGCTAATCGGCAAATCGGTTAGTTGCCGGAATTGGAAACT
TCCGGCAAAGCGACAAATCACAGATTTTCCAAATTTAATTTTTATGATAATTTTTTGTAAAAGGGCCGAA
TTATTTTTGAATAATTCAAGTTTTTTTTAATTTTATGGTTTTTTCCAACATTCAAATAAAACATATCAAT
TGAGAACATTATATTTGAAAAATCATTTATTGGGATTTGTATTGAAAAGCTGAAAAATGAGAGTTTTCGG
AATGCATTTTGTGAGAAATATAGTGAAAAATTAGGAAATTTTAAATTTAGCGGTAGGAAAATCACATGAT
TTCTATAAATTGCGAGAAAAATTATTAGTTTTATTCCATCGGCGGGAAATTATGCATCATACGAGTAGTC
GGCCTTATTGTGCATTACGAGCTTATTCTCCACAAAATAGAAGCTATCGGAGCGGGTCTCGTTTGGATTA
TTGATCATGTCGTCCACTGAAAATATACAGTTTTTTTTTTAATTTTACAACAAAAAAACATATTTTTTTT
TTGCAAATTTCATTTTACTTTCCAATTAGTCAGTTTTTTTCCGCGATAATTTTTAATTTCATGGGCTAGT
TTTGGCAAGAATTCTTCTCTTCGATGCACCATGAGCACTTAAAAAAAATTTGCGAACTTTTTTATCGGTT
TAATGTAGTTTTTAACAAAATTTCTCAAATGTTCAATACATTTCCAGAAATTTTGAATTTCCCGTCAAAT
AATTTTCTCAGAAAATTTGAATTCTCGCGGCTAATTTTTTTCTCAGAAAATTTGAATTACCCGCCAAAAA
CTTCTCAGAGAAAACTCGAATTTCCTCCAAGTTTTCACATTTTGAACTACTGTAGGGCAGCTTTTTGTCA
ATATTTATTTTATTTTTAAAAACCTAGAAAATTCGCTCTATTGACAAAATGAGCTCAAATAATTTTTCCC
GCTTCAAACTCACTGAGTTGTTGTGAAAGTTGTGGAAATTCATAGATATGTTCACAGTTGTTTCTCGAAT
TTGGCATACAGAATCCAAATTCAAAATCAAAGCATTTCAATAAACGATCCTTGAAAAAGTGCCGTTCAAT
CATTCGAAAATGTGTGATCGGCACATCGCCGACCTTGAACTCGACCGTCGCGCCGACCGTCTTTAATTTC
AGAAAATTCGGCGCAAATCGATATCGGACATATCTTGCCGATTCGGCTTGCGCCTGCAGATTCTCTTCCG
TCTCATTTTCCGGTTTTGCAATTTCGAAGAGCACGTGTTCCGTGTCGAGGTCACGGATTTGGAATTTGGT
GAACTCAATGTTATAGACGTTTGCCGATGGGGAGCATAGGAATCCTGAAAATTTGATATGTTTGTCCACG
TGGAGTACACGGCGCGTTTATCAATAGAGCAAATATTCACTTACCTTGAGTGATTCCTGGAAGAGCTAGC
ACATCATTTGGTGTAATTTGATTTTTCGCGAGAAGCTCCGCCTCGGTGGTTATAGCCTGTTCGGTTACCG
GTGGGGGTCGGGGCATCTGAAAAAAAAAAGAGTTTTCTGTATTCTGCCAAGGAAACAGCAAATTATGTTC
GGCAAAAATAGACAAAAAGTAATTGAGAAAATTGACCGGTGCTGGCATGCAATTTTTGTACATAGATGTG
AATTTAGCCTATTTCAATTTATTATTTTTGTGTGAATTTTTTTTTTAATATTCAAACAGTGCACGCTTTT
TTGGGAACCAGGTGTTGGCGGCAGTTGCCGTTCGGCAAATTGCAGGTTTGCCGATTTGACGAAACTTTGT
ATTTCCGGCAATTTTCCGTTTTCCGGAAATTTTTAGAGAAATATTTTATAAGACGGAAACACTTAAAACT
GTGCCTTTTTGAAATTTTTTTTCGGCAAATCAACAATTTGCCAGAAACTTTAAATTCCGGCAATTTGCCA
ATTTGCCGATTTGTCGGAAAAAATCATTTGCCGCCAACCCCACGTGGTGCCAGGCTGTCCCATCACGGTT
TGATATACAAAAAATGCGGGAATTCTTTGTCCAAAAAGATGTGACGTCAGCACGTTCATAAAAGGGGTGT
GCGGCAAATCTCAAAATTTGCCCAGCTCGGCAAACGGCAAATTTGCCGAACACCCCTGGTTCATAACCAT
GTGAAATCAGTTGAGAACTCTGCGTCTCTTCTCCCGCATTTTTTGTAGATCAACGTAGATCAAACCGAAA
TGGAACACTCTGACACCACGTGCCACCCCTGATTGAACCACCGAAAGGCACATATACAAATGTTCAAAAA
TGAGTGGCAAAAACTAGCGAAATTTGACTGCACAAAAAAATAATTTTTAAAATTTTCTTTTAAAATCTAC
TGTGTTATTCGGTCATTTTAGCGCTATAAAAGTAGATTCTAATAGTAAGTGCAAAATTGCAAATTAAATT
TATTTGGAGCAACTCTAAGTCTCTCTAAAATCCGCGTTTTTTGAGAAAAGTTCAAACAATTTCAACGTAG
AAGAAAAGAAAGCAAGCATATCGATATATGAAATTGGATATCAGGAGTTAGTATACTGCGTGCATAAACA
CGCTCTCTCTCTCATTTCTCTGCGTCTTCCTCACCTGAGACGGGAAGGTTGCCGAGCCGGGTGCGATCGA
TTGTTGTTGTTGCTCTGCCTTCATATATGCTGTTGTAGCTGAAAATTTTGGGGATTATGGGAATTTTGGA
GAGTGCTCTGGAGATTAGAGGTGGTGTGGCTGCGGAAAAAATTCGGCCACCAGTATTTTCTAGGCCGTGG
GGGATAGGGTTATTCTTTAAGCAAATTTCAGGTTTCCAAGTTTTTATTGTAAATTTTGAGAATTAAAATA
AAAATTATAAAAGTTCTGGAAAATATTTCCGTATGAATTTCCTGGGAACTTCAAATTTTTTTGTACAAAG
TGCAAAAATATATTTAATTTAAATTGGTTTAAAAAATTCGGCCACCAGTTTTTTCTATGCCGCGAGGTAT
AGTGTTAGTGTGTTTTTGACAACTTTCAATTTTTTGAGAAAATTTTACCAAAAATATTCCAAGTTTTCAT
CATAAATTTCCTGGGAACTTAATAATATTTTTTGAGCACAATTTGGTAGAAAATATTTTTTCAAATTTTC
AAATTTTGTAAAATTGGTGAAATATTTTGAATTCACTTTCAATTTTATTTATTCAAGGAATATTTTGAAA
AAAAATGTGTTTTTAATTCACAAATAATTACTAAAAATAACTAAAAAATAACACTGTTTTATGGGATTTA
CAGTTTTTGTTTAAAATCCTGAAATATTTTTTTTACTTAAACATTAATAATTTTTTTATGAGTAAAGAAA
TATGCAATTCAAAAATATTTTTAAAATATTTGAACGCATCCAATTAATTGATTAAATTTATGATGTTTGC
GTTTTTTTTTGAGTTTTTGAAAAGATATGTTCCCAAAATTTTTGGAAATGTTTGTAAAAATTTTTAGATT
TTTTACTCCGGAAACCCTTTTTATGGAAAACTTTCAAACCCCTCTAATGTACCAAAAGAGCAAAAAATCA
ATTTTTGCACTGAATAACCTTTTAACTAACTAAAATGAAAAAGAAATTCCAACAAAAAATAAATGAGTTC
CGTGTGCTCTTGCTCGCAGAGCACATCCAAAAATTAATGGGGGTCGTCCGTAATGATTGACAGAGATGGA
AAATGGCGAAAAAGGGCTGAAGAAGATGAAAAAAGAAGACGTCTAGGAAAAGAGAAGCGAGAGAGTGTGG
GGAACGCTGAGGGCGCAGAGAGAGGAACGGACAAAATGACAGATGATGAGCAAAGAGAAAGAGAGAGAGG
GAGAGAGAAAGAGAGGGAGAGAGGGATGAATTTGTGATGAAATAGACAGTGAGAGAAAATGAGAGGAAAA
GATGGTAATTCAATAGAATCTTAGAGCAATTTGAAGTTTGAGTCATTACTTTTAAAGTGGGCATCTTTAA
AGGTAGAATCATTTAGGATTTTATCTAAATAAATCTATAATAAACCAATATGACTGAATGTCATTTTGGT
ACACTGCCAAAATTCAAAAAAAAATTGGAGAATTTGAGAAATTTTGAGCTTTGCTACCAGTTTGAACCTC
TGGAACAGGGGTGGGCGGCAATTGCCTTCCGGCAAATTTCGCCAAATTGCCGGTTTGCCGATTTGTCGGA
AATTTTAATTTTCGGCAAAAATGCGGATTTGCTCTTTTACGGATATCAATTTGCCGGAAGTTTTTAGAGG
GATTTAGTATAATTCGGAAACACTTGAAACTGTGCCTTTTTGAAATTGTTTCCCCATTTTCTTTAGACAT
TTTCATAGAATTCGCTTACTTTTCAAAATAGATGTAGGAACATTCTTAGGATGCCTACAGTTTTGCCGAT
TAAAATTGAAATTCTGAAATTTCCAAAAAAAAAAATTTTAAAACCACAATTTGCCATTTTCGTGTCAAAA
ACTTTCGGCAATTACCGTTTTTCCGGCAAATTCAGCAAATTGGCAATTTGCCGGTTCCCCAATTTGCCGG
AAATTTTCAGTTCTGGCAATTTGCCAATGGTTTTTGAAACATTTTACAGTAATATATAAGGATTTCATGG
GTAACTATAGGACTATAGGACTATAGGAGTGGTTTAAAAAACTGAATTTTGAGAGACTTGACACATTTTC
CAAAACATTTTTTTTAATGTTACGTTTGACTTAAAGCAATGATAAGATATGTTAAGATTTTGAAGAATTT
AGATATGAGGTTATAGAATACTTTGCATTAGTGATGTATTTATTTGAAAGAACATTGATGGGGAGAATTT
TTCAAACAGAAAAAAAACTATAAAATTCTACTTCTTTTACTGAAGCTTGGATCCTCTAGAGCGGCCGCCG
ACTAGTGATATCAACTTTGTATAGAAAAGTTGAACGAGAAACGTAAAATGATATAAATATCAATATATTA
AATTAGATTTTGCATAAAAAACAGACTACATAATACTGTAAAACACAACATATCCAGTCACTATGGCGGC
CGCTAAGTTGGCAGCATCACCCGACGCACTTTGCGCCGAATAAATACCTGTGACGGAAGATCACTTCGCA
GAATAAATAAATCCTGGTGTCCCTGTTGATACCGGGAAGCCCTGGGCCAACTTTTGGCGAAAATGAGACG
TTGATCGGCACGTAAGAGGTTCCAACTTTCACCATAATGAAATAAGATCACTACCGGGCGTATTTTTTGA
GTTATCGAGATTTTCAGGAGCTAAGGAAGCTAAAATGGAGAAAAAAATCACTGGATATACCACCGTTGAT
ATATCCCAATGGCATCGTAAAGAACATTTTGAGGCATTTCAGTCAGTTGCTCAATGTACCTATAACCAGA
CCGTTCAGCTGGATATTACGGCCTTTTTAAAGACCGTAAAGAAAAATAAGCACAAGTTTTATCCGGCCTT
TATTCACATTCTTGCCCGCCTGATGAATGCTCATCCGGAATTCCGTATGGCAATGAAAGACGGTGAGCTG
GTGATATGGGATAGTGTTCACCCTTGTTACACCGTTTTCCATGAGCAAACTGAAACGTTTTCATCGCTCT
GGAGTGAATACCACGACGATTTCCGGCAGTTTCTACACATATATTCGCAAGATGTGGCGTGTTACGGTGA
AAACCTGGCCTATTTCCCTAAAGGGTTTATTGAGAATATGTTTTTCGTCTCAGCCAATCCCTGGGTGAGT
TTCACCAGTTTTGATTTAAACGTGGCCAATATGGACAACTTCTTCGCCCCCGTTTTCACCATGGGCAAAT
ATTATACGCAAGGCGACAAGGTGCTGATGCCGCTGGCGATTCAGGTTCATCATGCCGTCTGTGATGGCTT
CCATGTCGGCAGAATGCTTAATGAATTACAACAGTACTGCGATGAGTGGCAGGGCGGGGCGTAATCTAGA
GGATCCGGCTTACTAAAAGCCAGATAACAGTATGCGTATTTGCGCGCTGATTTTTGCGGTATAAGAATAT
ATACTGATATGTATACCCGAAGTATGTCAAAAAGAGGTGTGCTATGAAGCAGCGTATTACAGTGACAGTT
GACAGCGACAGCTATCAGTTGCTCAAGGCATATATGATGTCAATATCTCCGGTCTGGTAAGCACAACCAT
GCAGAATGAAGCCCGTCGTCTGCGTGCCGAACGCTGGAAAGCGGAAAATCAGGAAGGGATGGCTGAGGTC
GCCCGGTTTATTGAAATGAACGGCTCTTTTGCTGACGAGAACAGGGACTGGTGAAATGCAGTTTAAGGTT
TACACCTATAAAAGAGAGAGCCGTTATCGTCTGTTTGTGGATGTACAGAGTGATATTATTGACACGCCCG
GGCGACGGATGGTGATCCCCCTGGCCAGTGCACGTCTGCTGTCAGATAAAGTCTCCCGTGAACTTTACCC
GGTGGTGCATATCGGGGATGAAAGCTGGCGCATGATGACCACCGATATGGCCAGTGTGCCGGTCTCCGTT
ATCGGGGAAGAAGTGGCTGATCTCAGCCACCGCGAAAATGACATCAAAAACGCCATTAACCTGATGTTCT
GGGGAATATAAATGTCAGGCTCCGTTATACACAGCCAGTCTGCAGGTCGACCATAGTGACTGGATATGTT
GTGTTTTACAGTATTATGTAGTCTGTTTTTTATGCAAAATCTAATTTAATATATTGATATTTATATCATT
TTACGTTTCTCGTTCAGCTTTCTTGTACAAAGTTGATATCTCGACCCGGGAATTCCGGACCGGTACCCAG
CTTTTGTTCCCTTTAGTGAGGGTTAATTTCGAGCTTGGCGTAATCATGGTCATAGCTGTTTCCTGTGTGA
AATTGTTATCCGCTCACAATTCCACACAACATACGAGCCGGAAGCATAAAGTGTAAAGCCTGGGGTGCCT
AATGAGTGAGCTAACTCACATTAATTGCGTTGCGCTCACTGCCCGCTTTCCAGTCGGGAAACCTGTCGTG
CCAGCTGCATTAATGAATCGGCCAACGCGCGGGGAGAGGCGGTTTGCGTATTGGGCGCTCTTCCGCTTCC
TCGCTCACTGACTCGCTGCGCTCGGTCGTTCGGCTGCGGCGAGCGGTATCAGCTCACTCAAAGGCGGTAA
TACGGTTATCCACAGAATCAGGGGATAACGCAGGAAAGAACATGTGAGCAAAAGGCCAGCAAAAGGCCAG
GAACCGTAAAAAGGCCGCGTTGCTGGCGTTTTTCCATAGGCTCCGCCCCCCTGACGAGCATCACAAAAAT
CGACGCTCAAGTCAGAGGTGGCGAAACCCGACAGGACTATAAAGATACCAGGCGTTTCCCCCTGGAAGCT
CCCTCGTGCGCTCTCCTGTTCCGACCCTGCCGCTTACCGGATACCTGTCCGCCTTTCTCCCTTCGGGAAG
CGTGGCGCTTTCTCATAGCTCACGCTGTAGGTATCTCAGTTCGGTGTAGGTCGTTCGCTCCAAGCTGGGC
TGTGTGCACGAACCCCCCGTTCAGCCCGACCGCTGCGCCTTATCCGGTAACTATCGTCTTGAGTCCAACC
CGGTAAGACACGACTTATCGCCACTGGCAGCAGCCACTGGTAACAGGATTAGCAGAGCGAGGTATGTAGG
CGGTGCTACAGAGTTCTTGAAGTGGTGGCCTAACTACGGCTACACTAGAAGGACAGTATTTGGTATCTGC
GCTCTGCTGAAGCCAGTTACCTTCGGAAAAAGAGTTGGTAGCTCTTGATCCGGCAAACAAACCACCGCTG
GTAGCGGTGGTTTTTTTGTTTGCAAGCAGCAGATTACGCGCAGAAAAAAAGGATCTCAAGAAGATCCTTT
GATCTTTTCTACGGGGTCTGACGCTCAGTGGAACGAAAACTCACGTTAAGGGATTTTGGTCATGAGATTA
TCAAAAAGGATCTTCACCTAGATCCTTTTAAATTAAAAATGAAGTTTTAAATCAATCTAAAGTATATATG
AGTAAACTTGGTCTGACAGTTACCAATGCTTAATCAGTGAGGCACCTATCTCAGCGATCTGTCTATTTCG
TTCATCCATAGTTGCCTGACTCCCCGTCGTGTAGATAACTACGATACGGGAGGGCTTACCATCTGGCCCC
AGTGCTGCAATGATACCGCGAGACCCACGCTCACCGGCTCCAGATTTATCAGCAATAAACCAGCCAGCCG
GAAGGGCCGAGCGCAGAAGTGGTCCTGCAACTTTATCCGCCTCCATCCAGTCTATTAATTGTTGCCGGGA
AGCTAGAGTAAGTAGTTCGCCAGTTAATAGTTTGCGCAACGTTGTTGCCATTGCTACAGGCATCGTGGTG
TCACGCTCGTCGTTTGGTATGGCTTCATTCAGCTCCGGTTCCCAACGATCAAGGCGAGTTACATGATCCC
CCATGTTGTGCAAAAAAGCGGTTAGCTCCTTCGGTCCTCCGATCGTTGTCAGAAGTAAGTTGGCCGCAGT
GTTATCACTCATGGTTATGGCAGCACTGCATAATTCTCTTACTGTCATGCCATCCGTAAGATGCTTTTCT
GTGACTGGTGAGTACTCAACCAAGTCATTCTGAGAATAGTGTATGCGGCGACCGAGTTGCTCTTGCCCGG
CGTCAATACGGGATAATACCGCGCCACATAGCAGAACTTTAAAAGTGCTCATCATTGGAAAACGTTCTTC
GGGGCGAAAACTCTCAAGGATCTTACCGCTGTTGAGATCCAGTTCGATGTAACCCACTCGTGCACCCAAC
TGATCTTCAGCATCTTTTACTTTCACCAGCGTTTCTGGGTGAGCAAAAACAGGAAGGCAAAATGCCGCAA
AAAAGGGAATAAGGGCGACACGGAAATGTTGAATACTCATACTCTTCCTTTTTCAATATTATTGAAGCAT
TTATCAGGGTTATTGTCTCATGAGCGGATACATATTTGAATGTATTTAGAAAAATAAACAAATAGGGGTT
CCGCGCACATTTCCCCGAAAAGTGCCAC
