>Addgene plasmid #26414 | pdestDD03 | addgene partial sequence | sequence record 32608 | 26414 with T7
CTAGAGAATTTTAACAATACTTCAAATTTGTTAAGCCGAACATAACAAAAAATGAATAAAAAACGGAAAG
TGATTGACCCGTATTTGAAGAAGAAGACAAATGAGTGGGGGCGACAATGGGGGAAAAAGAGACGATGAAA
GTGAAGTGGAATTAAATGTCGGAAAATTTTGTGGAAAAAGAATAATGAAATATACATATAATATCAGTAT
CTTCAGCTTTTCCTCCTGCTTCACAATCTCGGCGGCAGATTTATGTAAATGATATCTCCATTCAAATGGT
ATTCAAAGAAGAAGAAGAAGAAGGCAATTGCTGATAATGAGATAAAAGGAGGCTTTTCCTACTGATAACA
ATTGGTCGGGAATTCATGATTAGTGGAAGAAAAGGGTGGTGTTTTGGATGAAGAAGATGTTGGGAATGCC
AATGATCGGATTTTTGATGCAAGCAGTTATCTTTTGCAACATGATTAGTCATTTAAATCAGGGTTGGCGA
CAAACAATTTTTTTCCGGCAAATCGGCAAATCCGTTAGTTGCCGGAATTGGTAACTTCCGGCAAATCGAC
AAATGGTCGGAATTGGAATGTTCGGCAAATCGGCAAATCGGCAATTTGTCGGAATTGAAATTTCCGACAA
AGCGGCAAATCGGCAGTTTTTCGGAATTGACATTTTTGGCAAATCGGCAAATCGGTTAGATGCCGGAACT
GAAAACTTCCGGCAAAGCGGCAAATCGCTGACTTTCCAATTTGATTTTGTTGAGAAGTTTTATCTAAAGT
TAAATTTCTAGCTAATCGGCAAGTCCGTTAATTGCCGGAATTGGAAATTTCCGGCAAATCGGCAAAGCGG
CACAT
