>Addgene plasmid #26414 | pdestDD03 | addgene partial sequence | sequence record 45490 | CAT-R 5'-GCAACTGACTGAAATGCCTC-3'
TTCGAGCATGGGAAATCAACGGTGGTATATCCAGTGATTTTTTTCTCCATTTTAGCTTCCTTAGCTCCTG
AAAATCTCGACGGATCCTAACTCAAAATCCACACATTATACGAGCCGGAAGCATAAAGTGTAAAGCCTGG
GGTGCCTAATGCGGCCGCCATAGTGACTGGATATGTTGTGTTTTACAGTATTATGTAGTCTGTTTTTTAT
GCAAAATCTAATTTAATATATTGATATTTATATCATTTTACGTTTCTCGTTCAACTTTTCTATACAAAGT
TGATATCACTAGTCGGCGGCCGCTCTAGAGGATCCAAGCTTCAGTAAAAGAAGTAGAATTTTATAGTTTT
TTTTCTGTTTGAAAAATTCTCCCCATCAATGTTCTTTCAAATAAATACATCACTAATGCAAAGTATTCTA
TAACCTCATATCTAAATTCTTCAAAATCTTAACATATCTTATCATTGCTTTAAGTCAAACGTAACATTAA
AAAAAATGTTTTGGAAAATGTGTCAAGTCTCTCAAAATTCAGTTTTTTAAACCACTCCTATAGTCCTATA
GTCCTATAGTTACCCATGAAATCCTTATATATTACTGTAAAATGTTTCAAAAACCATTGGCAAATTGCCA
GAACTGAAAATTTCCGGCAAATTGGGGAACCGGCAAATTGCCAATTTGCTGAATTTGCCGGAAAAACGGT
AATTGCCGAAAGTTTTTGACACGAAAATGGCAAATTGTGGTTTTAAAATTTTTTTTTTTGGAAATTTCAG
AATTTCAATTTTAATCGGCAAAACTGTAGGCATCCTAAGAATGTTCCTACATCTATTTTGAAAAGTAAGC
GAATTCTATGAAAATGTCTAAAGAAAATGGGGAAACAATTTCAAAAAGGCACAGTTTCAAGTGTCGATAA
