>Addgene plasmid #26414 | pdestDD03 | addgene partial sequence | sequence record 46216 | M13PUC-rev 5'-AGCGGATAACAATTTCACACAGG-3'
AGCTCGAAATTAACCCTCACTAAAGGGAACAAAAGCTGGTACCGGTCCGGAATTCCCGGGTCGAGATATC
AACTTTGTACAAGAAAGTTGAACGAGAAACGTAAAATGATATAAATATCAATATATTAAATTAGATTTTG
CATAAAAAACAGACTACATAATACTGTAAAACACAACATATCCAGTCACTATGGTCGACCTGCAGACTGG
CTGTGTATAAGGGAGCCTGACATTTATATTCCCCAGAACATCAGGTTAATGGCGTTTTTGATGTCATTTT
CGCGGTGGCTGAGATCAGCCACTTCTTCCCCGATAACGGAGACCGGCACACTGGCCATATCGGTGGTCAT
CATGCGCCAGCTTTCATCCCCGATATGCACCACCGGGTAAAGTTCACGGGGGACTTTATCTGACAGCAGA
CGTGCACTGGCCAGGGGGATCACCATCCGTCGCCCGGGCGTGTCAATAATATCACTCTGTACATCCACAA
ACAGACGATAACGGCTCTCTCTTTTATAGGTGTAAACCTTAAACTGCATTTCACCAGCCCCTGTTCTCGT
CAGCAAAAGAGCCGTTCATTTCATTAAACCGGGCGACCTCAGCCATCCCTTCCTGATTTTCCGCTTTCCA
GCGTTCGGCACGCAGACGACGGGCTTCATTCTGCATGGTTGTGCTTACCAGACCGGAGATATTGACATCA
TATATGCCTTGAGCAACTGATAGCTGTCGCTGTCAACTGTCACTGTAATACGCTGCTTCATAGCATACCT
CTTTTTGACATACTTTCGGGTATACATATCAGTATATATTCTTATACCGCAAAATCAGCGCGCAAATACG
CATACTGTTATCTGGCTTTTAGTAAGCCGGATCCTCTAGATTACGCCCCGCCTGCCACTCATCGCAGTAC
TGTGGTAATTCATTA
